>Addgene plasmid #57793 | PA-mCherry-miniSOG-Lysosomes-20 | addgene full sequence | sequence record 254063 | Addgene NGS Result
TGCTCACATGTTCTTTCCTGCGTTATCCCCTGATTCTGTGGATAACCGTATTACCGCCATGCATTAGTTA
TTAATAGTAATCAATTACGGGGTCATTAGTTCATAGCCCATATATGGAGTTCCGCGTTACATAACTTACG
GTAAATGGCCCGCCTGGCTGACCGCCCAACGACCCCCGCCCATTGACGTCAATAATGACGTATGTTCCCA
TAGTAACGCCAATAGGGACTTTCCATTGACGTCAATGGGTGGAGTATTTACGGTAAACTGCCCACTTGGC
AGTACATCAAGTGTATCATATGCCAAGTACGCCCCCTATTGACGTCAATGACGGTAAATGGCCCGCCTGG
CATTATGCCCAGTACATGACCTTATGGGACTTTCCTACTTGGCAGTACATCTACGTATTAGTCATCGCTA
TTACCATGGTGATGCGGTTTTGGCAGTACATCAATGGGCGTGGATAGCGGTTTGACTCACGGGGATTTCC
AAGTCTCCACCCCATTGACGTCAATGGGAGTTTGTTTTGGCACCAAAATCAACGGGACTTTCCAAAATGT
CGTAACAACTCCGCCCCATTGACGCAAATGGGCGGTAGGCGTGTACGGTGGGAGGTCTATATAAGCAGAG
CTGGTTTAGTGAACCGTCAGATCCGCTAGCGCTACCGGACTCAGATCTCGAGCGCCACCATGGCGGCCCC
GGGCGCCCGGCGTCCGCTGCTCCTGTTGCTGCTGGCAGGCCTTGCACACAGCGCCCCAGCACTGTTCGAG
GTGAAAGACAACAACGGCACAGCGTGTATAATGGCCAGCTTCTCTGCCTCCTTTCTGACCACCTATGAGG
CTGGACATGTTTCTAAGGTCTCGAATATGACCCTGCCAGCCTCTGCAGAAGTCCTGAAGAATAGCAGCTC
TTGTGGTGAAAAGAATGCTTCTGAGCCCACCCTCGCAATCACCTTTGGAGAAGGATATTTACTGAAACTC
ACCTTCACAAAAAACACAACACGTTACAGTGTCCAGCACATGTATTTCACATATAACCTGTCAGACACAC
AATTCTTTCCCAATGCCAGCTCCAAAGGGCCCGACACTGTGGATTCCACAACTGACATCAAGGCAGACAT
CAACAAAACATACCGATGTGTCAGCGACATCAGGGTCTACATGAAGAATGTGACCATTGTGCTCTGGGAC
GCTACTATCCAGGCCTACCTGCCGAGTAGCAACTTCAGCAAGGAAGAGACACGCTGCCCACAGGATCAAC
CTTCCCCAACTACTGGGCCACCCAGCCCCTCACCACCACTTGTGCCCACAAACCCCAGTGTGTCCAAGTA
CAATGTGACTGGTGACAATGGAACCTGCCTGCTGGCCTCTATGGCACTGCAACTCAACATCACCTACATG
AAGAAGGACAACACGACTGTGACCAGAGCATTCAACATCAACCCAAGTGACAAATATAGTGGGACTTGCG
GTGCCCAGTTGGTGACCCTGAAGGTGGGGAACAAGAGCAGAGTCCTGGAGCTGCAGTTTGGGATGAATGC
CACTTCTAGCCTGTTTTTCCTGCAAGGAGTTCAGTTGAACATGACTCTTCCTGATGCCATAGAGCCCACG
TTCAGCACCTCCAACTATTCCCTGAAAGCTCTTCAGGCCAGTGTCGGCAACTCATACAAGTGCAACAGTG
AGGAGCACATCTTTGTCAGCAAGGCGCTCGCCCTCAATGTCTTCAGCGTGCAAGTCCAGGCTTTCAGGGT
AGAAAGTGACAGGTTTGGGTCTGTGGAAGAGTGTGTACAGGACGGTAACAACATGCTGATCCCCATTGCT
GTGGGCGGGGCCCTGGCAGGGCTGGTCCTCATCGTCCTCATCGCCTACCTCATCGGCAGGAAGAGGAGTC
ACGCGGGCTATCAGACCATCTCGGAATTCGGCTCCACCGGCTCCACCGGCTCCACCGGCGCGGATCCACC
GGTCGCCACCATGGTGAGCAAGGGCGAGGAGGATAACATGGCCATCATTAAGGAGTTCATGCGCTTCAAG
GTGCACATGGAGGGGTCCGTGAACGGCCACGTGTTCGAGATCGAGGGCGAGGGCGAGGGCCGCCCCTACG
AGGGCACCCAGACCGCCAAGCTGAAGGTGACCAAGGGCGGCCCCCTGCCCTTCACCTGGGACATCCTGAG
CCCTCAGTTCATGTACGGCTCCAATGCCTACGTGAAGCACCCCGCCGACATCCCCGACTACTTTAAGCTG
TCCTTCCCCGAGGGCTTCAAGTGGGAGCGCGTGATGAAATTCGAGGACGGCGGCGTGGTGACCGTGACCC
AGGACTCCTCCCTGCAGGACGGCGAGTTCATCTACAAGGTGAAGCTGCGCGGCACCAACTTCCCCTCCGA
CGGCCCCGTGATGCAGAAGAAGACCATGGGCTGGGAGGCCCTCTCCGAGCGGATGTACCCCGAGGACGGC
GCCCTGAAGGGCGAGGTCAAGCCCAGAGTGAAGCTGAAGGACGGCGGCCACTACGACGCTGAGGTCAAGA
CCACCTACAAGGCCAAGAAGCCCGTGCAGCTGCCCGGCGCCTACAACGTCAACCGCAAGCTGGACATCAC
CAGCCACAACGAGGACTACACCATCGTGGAGCAGTACGAGAGAGCCGAGGGCCGCCACTCCACCGGCGGC
ATGGACGAGCTGTACAAGGGCGGCATGGAGAAGAGCTTCGTGATCACCGACCCCCGCCTGCCCGACAACC
CCATCATCTTCGCCAGCGACGGCTTCCTGGAGCTGACCGAGTACAGCAGAGAGGAGATCCTGGGCCGCAA
CGGCCGCTTCCTGCAGGGCCCCGAGACCGACCAGGCCACCGTGCAGAAGATCCGCGACGCCATCCGCGAC
CAGCGCGAGATCACCGTGCAGCTGATCAACTACACCAAGAGCGGCAAGAAGTTCTGGAACCTGCTGCACC
TGCAGCCCATGCGCGACCAGAAGGGCGAGCTGCAGTACTTCATCGGCGTGCAGCTGGACGGCTAAGCGGC
CGCGACTCTAGATCATAATCAGCCATACCACATTTGTAGAGGTTTTACTTGCTTTAAAAAACCTCCCACA
CCTCCCCCTGAACCTGAAACATAAAATGAATGCAATTGTTGTTGTTAACTTGTTTATTGCAGCTTATAAT
GGTTACAAATAAAGCAATAGCATCACAAATTTCACAAATAAAGCATTTTTTTCACTGCATTCTAGTTGTG
GTTTGTCCAAACTCATCAATGTATCTTAAGGCGTAAATTGTAAGCGTTAATATTTTGTTAAAATTCGCGT
TAAATTTTTGTTAAATCAGCTCATTTTTTAACCAATAGGCCGAAATCGGCAAAATCCCTTATAAATCAAA
AGAATAGACCGAGATAGGGT
[37 nt withheld, positions 3381-3417]
AAAGAACGTGGACTCCAACGTCAAAGG
[49 nt withheld, positions 3445-3493]
T
[91 nt withheld, positions 3495-3585]
G
[124 nt withheld, positions 3587-3710]
CAGGTGGCACTTTTCGGGGAAATGTGCGCGGAACCCCTATTTGTTTATTTTTCTAAATACATTCAAATAT
GTATCCGCTCATGAGACAATAACCCTGATAAATGCTTCAATAATATTGAAAAAGGAAGAGTCCTGAGGCG
GAAAGAACCAGCTGTGGAATGTGTGTCAGTTAGGGTGTGGAAAGTCCCCAGGCTCCCCAGCAGGCAGAAG
TATGCAAAGCATGCATCTCAATTAGTCAGCAACCAGGTGTGGAAAGTCCCCAGGCTCCCCAGCAGGCAGA
AGTATGCAAAGCATGCATCTCAATTAGTCAGCAACCATAGTCCCGCCCCTAACTCCGCCCATCCCGCCCC
TAACTCCGCCCAGTTCCGCCCATTCTCCGCCCCATGGCTGACTAATTTTTTTTATTTATGCAGAGGCCGA
GGCCGCCTCGGCCTCTGAGCTATTCCAGAAGTAGTGAGGAGGCTTTTTTGGAGGCCTAGGCTTTTGCAAA
GATCGATCAAGAGACAGGATGAGGATCGTTTCGCATGATTGAACAAGATGGATTGCACGCAGGTTCTCCG
GCCGCTTGGGTGGAGAGGCTATTCGGCTATGACTGGGCACAACAGACAATCGGCTGCTCTGATGCCGCCG
TGTTCCGGCTGTCAGCGCAGGGGCGCCCGGTTCTTTTTGTCAAGACCGACCTGTCCGGTGCCCTGAATGA
ACTGCAAGACGAGGCAGCGCGGCTATCGTGGCTGGCCACGACGGGCGTTCCTTGCGCAGCTGTGCTCGAC
GTTGTCACTGAAGCGGGAAGGGACTGGCTGCTATTGGGCGAAGTGCCGGGGCAGGATCTCCTGTCATCTC
ACCTTGCTCCTGCCGAGAAAGTATCCATCATGGCTGATGCAATGCGGCGGCTGCATACGCTTGATCCGGC
TACCTGCCCATTCGACCACCAAGCGAAACATCGCATCGAGCGAGCACGTACTCGGATGGAAGCCGGTCTT
GTCGATCAGGATGATCTGGACGAAGAGCATCAGGGGCTCGCGCCAGCCGAACTGTTCGCCAGGCTCAAGG
CGAGCATGCCCGACGGCGAGGATCTCGTCGTGACCCATGGCGATGCCTGCTTGCCGAATATCATGGTGGA
AAATGGCCGCTTTTCTGGATTCATCGACTGTGGCCGGCTGGGTGTGGCGGACCGCTATCAGGACATAGCG
TTGGCTACCCGTGATATTGCTGAAGAGCTTGGCGGCGAATGGGCTGACCGCTTCCTCGTGCTTTACGGTA
TCGCCGCTCCCGATTCGCAGCGCATCGCCTTCTATCGCCTTCTTGACGAGTTCTTCTGAGCGGGACTCTG
GGGTTCGAAATGACCGACCAAGCGACGCCCAACCTGCCATCACGAGATTTCGATTCCACCGCCGCCTTCT
ATGAAAGGTTGGGCTTCGGAATCGTTTTCCGGGACGCCGGCTGGATGATCCTCCAGCGCGGGGATCTCAT
GCTGGAGTTCTTCGCCCACCCTAGGGGGAGGCTAACTGAAACACGGAAGGAGACAATACCGGAAGGAACC
CGCGCTATGACGGCAATAAAAAGACAGAATAAAACGCACGGTGTTGGGTCGTTTGTTCATAAACGCGGGG
TTCGGTCCCAGGGCTGGCACTCTGTCGATACCCCACCGAGACCCCATTGGGGCCAATACGCCCGCGTTTC
TTCCTTTTCCCCACCCCACCCCCCAAGTTCGGGTGAAGGCCCAGGGCTCGCAGCCAACGTCGGGGCGGCA
GGCCCTGCCATAGCCTCAGGTTACTCATATATACTTTAGATTGATTTAAAACTTCATTTTTAATTTAAAA
GGATCTAGGTGAAGATCCTTTTTGATAATCTCATGACCAAAATCCCTTAACGTGAGTTTTCGTTCCACTG
AGCGTCAGACCCCGTAGAAAAGATCAAAGGATCTTCTTGAGATCCTTTTTTTCTGCGCGTAATCTGCTGC
TTGCAAACAAAAAAACCACCGCTACCAGCGGTGGTTTGTTTGCCGGATCAAGAGCTACCAACTCTTTTTC
CGAAGGTAACTGGCTTCAGCAGAGCGCAGATACCAAATACTGTTCTTCTAGTGTAGCCGTAGTTAGGCCA
CCACTTCAAGAACTCTGTAGCACCGCCTACATACCTCGCTCTGCTAATCCTGTTACCAGTGGCTGCTGCC
AGTGGCGATAAGTCGTGTCTTACCGGGTTGGACTCAAGACGATAGTTACCGGATAAGGCGCAGCGGTCGG
GCTGAACGGGGGGTTCGTGCACACAGCCCAGCTTGGAGCGAACGACCTACACCGAACTGAGATACCTACA
GCGTGAGCTATGAGAAAGCGCCACGCTTCCCGAAGGGAGAAAGGCGGACAGGTATCCGGTAAGCGGCAGG
GTCGGAACAGGAGAGCGCACGAGGGAGCTTCCAGGGGGAAACGCCTGGTATCTTTATAGTCCTGTCGGGT
TTCGCCACCTCTGACTTGAGCGTCGATTTTTGTGATGCTCGTCAGGGGGGCGGAGCCTATGGAAAAACGC
CAGCAACGCGGCCTTTTTACGGTTCCTGGCCTTTTGCTGGCCTTT
Features (pLannotate 1.2.2; 17 found; start..end, strand, type, name):
      1..57      +  rep_origin     RSF ori (fragment): Plasmids containing the RSF 1030 origin of replication can be propagated in E. coli cells that contain additional plasmids with compatible origins.
    125..428     +  enhancer       CMV enhancer: human cytomegalovirus immediate early enhancer
    429..632     +  promoter       CMV promoter: human cytomegalovirus (CMV) immediate early promoter
    655..683     +  misc_feature   MCS (fragment): multiple cloning site
    690..1911    +  CDS            LAMP1 (fragment): rat lysosome-associated membrane glycoprotein 1
   1971..2678    +  CDS            PAmCherry1: PAmCherry1 is a photoactivatable red fluorescent protein published in 2009, derived from Discosoma sp.. It is reported to be a rapidly-maturing monomer with high acid sensitivity.
   2685..3005    +  CDS            miniSOG: mini singlet oxygen generator, a fluorescent flavoprotein suitable for correlated light and electron microscopy (Shu et al., 2011)
   3021..3104    +  CDS            large T antigen (fragment): large T antigen from SV40 (simian virus 40)
   3127..3248    +  polyA_signal   SV40 poly(A) signal: SV40 polyadenylation signal
   3282..3710    -  rep_origin     f1 ori (sequence partly withheld): f1 bacteriophage origin of replication; arrow indicates direction of (+) strand synthesis
   3737..3841    +  promoter       AmpR promoter: bla
   3843..4200    +  promoter       SV40 promoter: SV40 enhancer and early promoter
   4235..5029    +  CDS            NeoR/KanR: aminoglycoside phosphotransferase from Tn5; aph(3')-II (or nptII); confers resistance to neomycin, kanamycin, and G418 (Geneticin®)
   5050..5202    +  CDS            ble (fragment): BLE_KLEPN - Experimental evidence at protein level: Swiss-Prot protein existence level 1. Binding protein with a strong affinity to the bleomycin family of antibiotics. Binds to CL990; an antimitotic-antibiotic compound. From Klebsiella pneumoniae.
   5261..5308    +  polyA_signal   HSV TK poly(A) signal: herpes simplex virus thymidine kinase polyadenylation signal (Cole and Stacy, 1985)
   5399..5415    -  polyA_signal   bGH poly(A) signal (fragment): bovine growth hormone polyadenylation signal
   5637..6225    +  rep_origin     ori: high-copy-number ColE1/pMB1/pBR322/pUC origin of replication
