[The description below was written by a language model from this plasmid's Addgene catalogue record and pLannotate feature annotations shown in this document.]
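Description:
PA-mCherry-miniSOG-Lysosomes-20 is a mammalian expression plasmid of about 6.3 kb that targets a dual optical/electron-microscopy tag to the lysosomal membrane. It has the layout of a classic N1-style fluorescent protein vector. A high-copy ColE1/pUC origin supports propagation in E. coli, and an f1 origin is also present. A single NeoR/KanR (Tn5 aminoglycoside phosphotransferase) cassette sits behind tandem bacterial (bla) and SV40 early promoters and ends in an HSV TK polyadenylation signal. This one gene gives kanamycin resistance in bacteria and G418 selection in transfected mammalian cells. Several short annotated fragments (RSF ori, ble, bGH poly(A), SV40 large T antigen) are probably backbone remnants or partial matches rather than functional elements.

The expression unit is driven by the human CMV immediate early enhancer and promoter and terminated by an SV40 poly(A) signal. It encodes rat LAMP1 (lysosome-associated membrane glycoprotein 1, recorded as carrying a D50E substitution), followed downstream by PAmCherry1 and then miniSOG. The tags are therefore at the C-terminal end of LAMP1. A short gap separates LAMP1 from PAmCherry1; the "20" in the name may refer to the length of this linker, although the record does not say so. PAmCherry1 is a monomeric photoactivatable red fluorescent protein used in photoactivation and single-molecule localization imaging. miniSOG is a small fluorescent flavoprotein that generates singlet oxygen on illumination, which allows photo-oxidation of diaminobenzidine to give electron microscopy contrast. The listed excitation and emission values (448/473 and 500/528 nm) correspond to miniSOG. The construct is suited to marking lysosomal membranes for correlated light and electron microscopy in mammalian cells.
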