Addgene plasmid #57793: PA-mCherry-miniSOG-Lysosomes-20
Purpose: Localization: Lysosome Membrane, Excitation: 448 / 473, Emission: 500 / 528
Depositing lab: Michael Davidson. Depositing organization: Florida State University, Tallahassee. Publication: A genetically encoded tag for correlated light and electron microscopy of intact cells, tissues, and organisms. Shu X, Lev-Ram V, Deerinck TJ, Qi Y, Ramko EB, Davidson MW, Jin Y, Ellisman MH, Tsien RY. PLoS Biol. 2011 Apr;9(4):e1001041. doi: 10.1371/journal.pbio.1001041. Epub 2011 Apr 5. PubMed 21483721.
Backbone
  Vector backbone: PA-mCherry-miniSOG
  Backbone size w/o insert (bp): 4750
  Vector type: Mammalian Expression
  Selectable markers: Neomycin (select with G418)
Growth in bacteria
  Bacterial resistance: Kanamycin, 50 μg/mL
  Growth temperature: 37°C
  Growth strain: DH5alpha
  Copy number: High Copy
Gene/Insert
  Gene/Insert name: LAMP1 (alt name: NM_012857.2)
  Species: R. norvegicus (rat)
  Mutation: D50E in LAMP1
  Promoter: CMV
  Tag / fusion protein: PA-mCherry-miniSOG
  Cloning method: Unknown
  Sequencing primers: 5′ CMV-F; 3′ SV40pA-R
Terms and licenses: Academic/Nonprofit Terms; Industry Terms: Not Available to Industry
Depositor comments: . Excitation = 448 / 473; Emission = 500 / 528
How to cite: PA-mCherry-miniSOG-Lysosomes-20 was a gift from Michael Davidson (Addgene plasmid # 57793 ; http://n2t.net/addgene:57793 ; RRID:Addgene_57793)
