>Addgene plasmid #57793 | PA-mCherry-miniSOG-Lysosomes-20 | addgene partial sequence | sequence record 105633 | CMV-F 5'-CGCAAATGGGCGGTAGGCGTG-3'
CGTCAGATCCGCTAGCGCTACCGGACTCAGATCTCGAGCGCCACCATGGCGGCCCCGGGCGCCCGGCGTC
CGCTGCTCCTGTTGCTGCTGGCAGGCCTTGCACACAGCGCCCCAGCACTGTTCGAGGTGAAAGACAACAA
CGGCACAGCGTGTATAATGGCCAGCTTCTCTGCCTCCTTTCTGACCACCTATGAGGCTGGACATGTTTCT
AAGGTCTCGAATATGACCCTGCCAGCCTCTGCAGAAGTCCTGAAGAATAGCAGCTCTTGTGGTGAAAAGA
ATGCTTCTGAGCCCACCCTCGCAATCACCTTTGGAGAAGGATATTTACTGAAACTCACCTTCACAAAAAA
CACAACACGTTACAGTGTCCAGCACATGTATTTCACATATAACCTGTCAGACACACAATTCTTTCCCAAT
GCCAGCTCCAAAGGGCCCGACACTGTGGATTCCACAACTGACATCAAGGCAGACATCAACAAAACATACC
GATGTGTCAGCGACATCAGGGTCTACATGAAGAATGTGACCATTGTGCTCTGGGACGCTACTATCCAGGC
CTACCTGCCGAGTAGCAACTTCAGCAAGGAAGAGACACGCTGCCCACAGGATCAACCTTCCCCAACTACT
GGGCCACCCAGCCCCTCACCACCACTTGTGCCCACAAACCCCAGTGTGTCCAAGTACAATGTGACTGGTG
ACAATGGAACCTGCCTGCTGGCCTCTATGGCACTGCAACTCAACATCACCTACATGAAGAAGGACAACAC
GACTGTGACCAGAGCATTCAACATCAACCCAAGTGACAA
