>Addgene plasmid #57793 | PA-mCherry-miniSOG-Lysosomes-20 | addgene partial sequence | sequence record 106253 | SV40pA-R 5'-GAAATTTGTGATGCTATTGC-3'
GCAAGTAAAACCTCTACAAATGTGGTATGGCTGATTATGATCTAGAGTCGCGGCCGCTTAGCCGTCCAGC
TGCACGCCGATGAAGTACTGCAGCTCGCCCTTCTGGTCGCGCATGGGCTGCAGGTGCAGCAGGTTCCAGA
ACTTCTTGCCGCTCTTGGTGTAGTTGATCAGCTGCACGGTGATCTCGCGCTGGTCGCGGATGGCGTCGCG
GATCTTCTGCACGGTGGCCTGGTCGGTCTCGGGGCCCTGCAGGAAGCGGCCGTTGCGGCCCAGGATCTCC
TCTCTGCTGTACTCGGTCAGCTCCAGGAAGCCGTCGCTGGCGAAGATGATGGGGTTGTCGGGCAGGCGGG
GGTCGGTGATCACGAAGCTCTTCTCCATGCCGCCCTTGTACAGCTCGTCCATGCCGCCGGTGGAGTGGCG
